>Addgene plasmid #129877 | pRDAX-292 N-Tag GFP[2] L10 {Esp3I(2x)} EBPF2 | depositor full sequence | sequence record 249255 | Full Sequence
GCCTGCCTCCAGGCCTCAATATTGGCCATTAGCCATATTATTCATTGGTTATATAGCATAAATCAATATT
GGCTATTGGCCATTGCATACGTTGTATCTATATCATAATATGTACATTTATATTGGCTCATGTCCAATAT
GACCGCCATGTTGGCATTGATTATTGACTAGTTATTAATAGTAATCAATTACGGGGTCATTAGTTCATAG
CCCATATATGGAGTTCCGCGTTACATAACTTACGGTAAATGGCCCGCCTGGCTGACCGCCCAACGACCCC
CGCCCATTGACGTCAATAATGACGTATGTTCCCATAGTAACGCCAATAGGGACTTTCCATTGACGTCAAT
GGGTGGAGTATTTACGGTAAACTGCCCACTTGGCAGTACATCAAGTGTATCATATGCCAAGTCCGCCCCC
TATTGACGTCAATGACGGTAAATGGCCCGCCTGGCATTATGCCCAGTACATGACCTTACGGGACTTTCCT
ACTTGGCAGTACATCTACGTATTAGTCATCGCTATTACCATGGTGATGCGGTTTTGGCAGTACACCAATG
GGCGTGGATAGCGGTTTGACTCACGGGGATTTCCAAGTCTCCACCCCATTGACGTCAATGGGAGTTTGTT
TTGGCACCAAAATCAACGGGACTTTCCAAAATGTCGTAATAACCCCGCCCCGTTGACGCAAATGGGCGGT
AGGCGTGTACGGTGGGAGGTCTATATAAGCAGAGCTCGTTTAGTGAACCGTCAGATCACTAGAAGCTTTA
TTGCGGTAGTTTATCACAGTTAAATTGCTAACGCAGTCAGTGCTTCTGACACAACAGTCTCGAACTTAAG
CTGCAGAAGTTGGTCGTGAGGCACTGGGCAGGTAAGTATCAAGGTTACAAGACAGGTTTAAGGAGACCAA
TAGAAACTGGGCTTGTCGAGACAGAGAAGACTCTTGCGTTTCTGATAGGCACCTATTGGTCTTACTGACA
TCCACTTTGCCTTTCTCTCCACAGGTGTCCACTCCCAGGCCACCATGGAAAAGAGGGACCACATGGTGCT
GCTCGAGTACGTCACAGCAGCTGGCATCACCGATGCCAGCGGGAGCTCTGCCAGCGGTGGCAGCACCTCC
CGAGACGCCGAGGCACGCCGTCTCCTAAGAATTCAGATCCGCCCCTCTCCCTCCCCCCCCCCTAACGTTA
CTGGCCGAAGCCGCTTGGAATAAGGCCGGTGTGCGTTTGTCTATATGTTATTTTCCACCATATTGCCGTC
TTTTGGCAATGTGAGGGCCCGGAAACCTGGCCCTGTCTTCTTGACGAGCATTCCTAGGGGTCTTTCCCCT
CTCGCCAAAGGAATGCAAGGTCTGTTGAATGTCGTGAAGGAAGCAGTTCCTCTGGTAGCTTCTTGAAGAC
AAACAACGTCTGTAGCGACCCTTTGCAGGCAGCGGAACCCCCCACCTGGCGACAGGTGCCTCTGCGGCCA
AAAGCCACGTGTATAAGATACACCTGCAAAGGCGGCACAACCCCAGTGCCACGTTGTGAGTTGGATAGTT
GTGGAAAGAGTCAAATGGCTCTCCTCAAGCGTATTCAACAAGGGGCTGAAGGATGCCCAGAAGGTACCCC
ATTGTATGGGATCTGATCTGGGGCCTCGGTACACATGCTTTACATGTGTTTAGTCGAGGTTAAAAAAACG
TCTAGGCCCCCCGAACCACGGGGACGTGGTTTTCCTTTGAAAAACACGATGATAATATGGCCACAACCAT
GGTGAGCAAGGGCGAGGAGCTGTTCACCGGGGTGGTGCCCATCCTGGTCGAGCTGGACGGCGACGTAAAC
GGCCACAAGTTCAGCGTGAGGGGCGAGGGCGAGGGCGATGCCACCAACGGCAAGCTGACCCTGAAGTTCA
TCTGCACCACCGGCAAGCTGCCCGTGCCCTGGCCCACCCTCGTGACCACCCTGAGCCACGGCGTGCAGTG
CTTCGCCCGCTACCCCGACCACATGAAGCAGCACGACTTCTTCAAGTCCGCCATGCCCGAAGGCTACGTC
CAGGAGCGCACCATCTTCTTCAAGGACGACGGCACCTACAAGACCCGCGCCGAGGTGAAGTTCGAGGGCG
ACACCCTGGTGAACCGCATCGAGCTGAAGGGCGTCGACTTCAAGGAGGACGGCAACATCCTGGGGCACAA
GCTGGAGTACAACTTCAACAGCCACAACATCTATATCATGGCCGTCAAGCAGAAGAACGGCATCAAGGTG
AACTTCAAGATCCGCCACAACGTGGAGGACGGCAGCGTGCAGCTCGCCGACCACTACCAGCAGAACACCC
CCATCGGCGACGGCCCCGTGCTGCTGCCCGACAGCCACTACCTGAGCACCCAGTCCGTGCTGAGCAAAGA
CCCCAACGAGAAGCGCGATCACATGGTCCTGCTGGAGTTCCGCACCGCCGCCGGGATCACTCTCGGCATG
GACGAGCTGTACAAGTAAACCGGTGCTCGAGGTACCGATGAATAGCTAAGGTAGAGGCCGCAGGTAAGTA
TCAAGGTTACAAGACAGGTTTAAGGAGACCAATAGAAACTGGGCTTGTCGAGACAGAGAAGACTCTTGCG
TTTCTGATAGGCACCTATTGGTCTTACTGACATCCACTTTGCCTTTCTCTCCACAGGTGTCGACAATCAA
CCTCTGGATTACAAAATTTGTGAAAGATTGACTGGTATTCTTAACTATGTTGCTCCTTTTACGCTATGTG
GATACGCTGCTTTAATGCCTTTGTATCATGCTATTGCTTCCCGTATGGCTTTCATTTTCTCCTCCTTGTA
TAAATCCTGGTTGCTGTCTCTTTATGAGGAGTTGTGGCCCGTTGTCAGGCAACGTGGCGTGGTGTGCACT
GTGTTTGCTGACGCAACCCCCACTGGTTGGGGCATTGCCACCACCTGTCAGCTCCTTTCCGGGACTTTCG
CTTTCCCCCTCCCTATTGCCACGGCGGAACTCATCGCCGCCTGCCTTGCCCGCTGCTGGACAGGGGCTCG
GCTGTTGGGCACTGACAATTCCGTGGTGTTGTCGGGGAAGCTGACGTCCTTTCCATGGCTGCTCGCCTGT
GTTGCCACCTGGATTCTGCGCGGGACGTCCTTCTGCTACGTCCCTTCGGCCCTCAATCCAGCGGACCTTC
CTTCCCGCGGCCTGCTGCCGGCTCTGCGGCCTCTTCCGCGTCTTCGCCTTCGCCCTCAGACGAGTCGGAT
CTCCCTTTGGGCCGCCTCCCCGCCTGGAATTCGAGCTCGGTACGATCAGCCTCGACTGTGCCTTCTAGTT
GCCAGCCATCTGTTGTTTGCCCCTCCCCCGTGCCTTCCTTGACCCTGGAAGGTGCCACTCCCACTGTCCT
TTCCTAATAAAATGAGGAAATTGCATCGCATTGTCTGAGTAGGTGTCATTCTATTCTGGGGGGTGGGGTG
GGGCAGGACAGCAAGGGGGAGGATTGGGAAGACAATAGCCCAGCTTTTGTTCCCTTTAGTGAGGGTTAAT
TGCGCGCTTGGCGTAATCATGGTCATAGCTGTTTCCTGTGTGAAATTGTTATCCGCTAATTCACTCCTCA
GGTGCAGGCTGCCTATCAGAAGGTGGTGGCTGGTGTGGCCAATGCCCTGGCTCACAAATACCACTGAGAT
CTTTTTCCCTCTGCCAAAAATTATGGGGACATCATGAAGCCCCTTGAGCATCTGACTTCTGGCTAATAAA
GGAAATTTATTTTCATTGCAATAGTGTGTTGGAATTTTTTGTGTCTCTCACTCGGAAGGACATATGGGAG
GGCAAATCATTTAAAACATCAGAATGAGTATTTGGTTTAGAGTTTGGCAACATATGCCCATATGCTGGCT
GCCATGAACAAAGGTTGGCTATAAAGAGGTCATCAGTATATGAAACAGCCCCCTGCTGTCCATTCCTTAT
TCCATAGAAAAGCCTTGACTTGAGGTTAGATTTTTTTTATATTTTGTTTTGTGTTATTTTTTTCTTTAAC
ATCCCTAAAATTTTCCTTACATGTTTTACTAGCCAGATTTTTCCTCCTCTCCTGACTACTCCCAGTCATA
GCTGTCCCTCTTCTCTTATGGAGATCGGCCGGCCGCCGGCGTCGACGCGCGCGGCCGCGGCGCGCCGTTG
CTGGCGTTTTTCCATAGGCTCCGCCCCCCTGACGAGCATCACAAAAATCGACGCTCAAGTCAGAGGTGGC
GAAACCCGACAGGACTATAAAGATACCAGGCGTTTCCCCCTGGAAGCTCCCTCGTGCGCTCTCCTGTTCC
GACCCTGCCGCTTACCGGATACCTGTCCGCCTTTCTCCCTTCGGGAAGCGTGGCGCTTTCTCATAGCTCA
CGCTGTAGGTATCTCAGTTCGGTGTAGGTCGTTCGCTCCAAGCTGGGCTGTGTGCACGAACCCCCCGTTC
AGCCCGACCGCTGCGCCTTATCCGGTAACTATCGTCTTGAGTCCAACCCGGTAAGACACGACTTATCGCC
ACTGGCAGCAGCCACTGGTAACAGGATTAGCAGAGCGAGGTATGTAGGCGGTGCTACAGAGTTCTTGAAG
TGGTGGCCTAACTACGGCTACACTAGAAGAACAGTATTTGGTATCTGCGCTCTGCTGAAGCCAGTTACCT
TCGGAAAAAGAGTTGGTAGCTCTTGATCCGGCAAACAAACCACCGCTGGTAGCGGTGGTTTTTTTGTTTG
CAAGCAGCAGATTACGCGCAGAAAAAAAGGATCTCAAGAAGATCCTTTGATCTTTTCTACGGGGTCTGAC
GCTCAGTGGAACGAAAACTCACGTTAAGGGATTTTGGTCATGAGATTATCAAAAAGGATCTTCACCTAGA
TCCTTTTAAATTAAAAATGAAGTTTTAAATCAATCTAAAGTATATATGAGTAAACTTGGTCTGACAGTTA
CCAATGCTTAATCAGTGAGGCACCTATCTCAGCGATCTGTCTATTTCGTTCATCCATAGTTGCCTGACTC
CCCGTCGTGTAGATAACTACGATACGGGAGGGCTTACCATCTGGCCCCAGTGCTGCAATGATACCGCGAG
ACCCACGCTCACCGGCTCCAGATTTATCAGCAATAAACCAGCCAGCCGGAAGGGCCGAGCGCAGAAGTGG
TCCTGCAACTTTATCCGCCTCCATCCAGTCTATTAATTGTTGCCGGGAAGCTAGAGTAAGTAGTTCGCCA
GTTAATAGTTTGCGCAACGTTGTTGCCATTGCTACAGGCATCGTGGTGTCACGCTCGTCGTTTGGTATGG
CTTCATTCAGCTCCGGTTCCCAACGATCAAGGCGAGTTACATGATCCCCCATGTTGTGCAAAAAAGCGGT
TAGCTCCTTCGGTCCTCCGATCGTTGTCAGAAGTAAGTTGGCCGCAGTGTTATCACTCATGGTTATGGCA
GCACTGCATAATTCTCTTACTGTCATGCCATCCGTAAGATGCTTTTCTGTGACTGGTGAGTACTCAACCA
AGTCATTCTGAGAATAGTGTATGCGGCGACCGAGTTGCTCTTGCCCGGCGTCAATACGGGATAATACCGC
GCCACATAGCAGAACTTTAAAAGTGCTCATCATTGGAAAACGTTCTTCGGGGCGAAAACTCTCAAGGATC
TTACCGCTGTTGAGATCCAGTTCGATGTAACCCACTCGTGCACCCAACTGATCTTCAGCATCTTTTACTT
TCACCAGCGTTTCTGGGTGAGCAAAAACAGGAAGGCAAAATGCCGCAAAAAAGGGAATAAGGGCGACACG
GAAATGTTGAATACTCATACTCTTCCTTTTTCAATATTATTGAAGCATTTATCAGGGTTATTGTCTCATG
AGCGGATACATATTTGAATGTATTTAGAAAAATAAACAAATAGGGGTTCCGCGCACATTTCCCCGAAAAG
TGCCACCTGACGTCTAAGAAACCATTATTATCATGACATTAACCTATAAAAATAGGCGTATCACGAGGCC
CTTTCGTCTACGCGCGCGCCGGCGGCGCGCCGTCGACGGCCGGCCGCGGCCGC
Features (pLannotate 1.2.2; 16 found; start..end, strand, type, name):
    155..532     +  enhancer       CMV enhancer: human cytomegalovirus immediate early enhancer
    534..733     +  promoter       CMV promoter: human cytomegalovirus (CMV) immediate early promoter
    872..1004    +  intron         chimeric intron: chimera between introns from human β-globin and immunoglobulin heavy chain genes
   1028..1081    +  CDS            mPA-GFP (fragment): mPA-GFP is a fluorescent protein published in 2002, derived from Aequorea victoria. It is reported to be a monomer.
   1162..1748    +  misc_feature   IRES2: internal ribosome entry site (IRES) of the encephalomyocarditis virus (EMCV)
   1749..2468    +  CDS            EBFP2: enhanced blue variant of GFP (Ai et al., 2007) mammalian codon-optimized
   2514..2646    +  intron         chimeric intron: chimera between introns from human β-globin and immunoglobulin heavy chain genes
   2655..3243    +  misc_feature   WPRE: woodchuck hepatitis virus posttranscriptional regulatory element
   3247..3263    +  misc_feature   MCS (fragment): pUC18/19 multiple cloning site
   3276..3387    +  polyA_signal   bGH poly(A) signal: bovine growth hormone polyadenylation signal
   3483..3501    -  promoter       T3 promoter: promoter for bacteriophage T3 RNA polymerase
   3560..3634    +  CDS            HBB (fragment): HBB_PONPY - Experimental evidence at transcript level: Swiss-Prot protein existence level 2. Involved in oxygen transport from the lung to the various peripheral tissues. From Pongo pygmaeus (Bornean orangutan).
   3705..3760    +  polyA_signal   β-globin poly(A) signal: rabbit β-globin polyadenylation signal (Gil and Proudfoot, 1987)
   4139..4727    -  rep_origin     ori: high-copy-number ColE1/pMB1/pBR322/pUC origin of replication
   4898..5758    -  CDS            AmpR: β-lactamase; bla; confers resistance to ampicillin, carbenicillin, and related antibiotics
   5759..5863    -  promoter       AmpR promoter: bla
