[The description below was written by a language model from this plasmid's Addgene catalogue record and pLannotate feature annotations shown in this document.]
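Description:
pRDAX-292 N-Tag GFP[2] L10 {Esp3I(2x)} EBPF2 is a custom-built mammalian expression plasmid of about 6 kb, designed as an acceptor vector for protein–protein interaction assays based on bimolecular or trimolecular fluorescence complementation (BiFC/TriFC). It is propagated in E. coli through a high-copy ColE1/pUC-type origin and selected with ampicillin via the β-lactamase gene and its native promoter. No mammalian selection marker is annotated.

The expression unit is driven by the human CMV immediate-early enhancer and promoter, followed by a chimeric β-globin/immunoglobulin intron that promotes efficient processing of the transcript. Downstream lies a very short GFP-derived coding segment (54 nt, matched by the annotator to a GFP variant), which corresponds to the split-GFP fragment "GFP[2]" in the name. The name further indicates that this fragment serves as an N-terminal tag joined through a linker (L10) to a cloning position flanked by two Esp3I sites. Esp3I is a type IIS enzyme, so this layout suggests Golden Gate-style insertion of a protein of interest, but the linker and sites are not annotated in the feature table and the record lists the cloning sites as unknown.

An EMCV IRES then directs translation of EBFP2 from the same transcript, giving a blue fluorescent marker of transfected cells that is independent of GFP reconstitution. A second chimeric intron, a WPRE and the bGH polyadenylation signal complete the cassette. A β-globin fragment with the rabbit β-globin poly(A) signal and a T3 promoter lie further downstream. The catalogue lists the insert species as mouse, although GFP derives from Aequorea victoria. No bait or prey gene is present in the vector as deposited.
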