Addgene plasmid #129877: pRDAX-292 N-Tag GFP[2] L10 {Esp3I(2x)} EBPF2
Purpose: PPI (BiFC/TriFC) assay vector
Depositing lab: Gary Lewin. Depositing organization: Max-Delbrueck-Centrum fuer Molekulare Medizin (MDC).
Backbone
  Vector backbone: custom built
  Vector type: Mammalian Expression
Growth in bacteria
  Bacterial resistance: Ampicillin, 100 μg/mL
  Growth temperature: 37°C
  Growth strain: DH5alpha
  Copy number: High Copy
Gene/Insert
  Gene/Insert name: GFP
  Species: M. musculus (mouse)
  Cloning method: Restriction Enzyme; 5′ cloning site unknown (unknown if destroyed); 3′ cloning site unknown (unknown if destroyed)
Terms and licenses: Academic/Nonprofit Terms; Industry Terms: Not Available to Industry
How to cite: pRDAX-292 N-Tag GFP[2] L10 {Esp3I(2x)} EBPF2 was a gift from Gary Lewin (Addgene plasmid # 129877 ; http://n2t.net/addgene:129877 ; RRID:Addgene_129877)
